Addgene plasmid #48296: pFastBac His6 MBP TEV cloning vector with BioBrick polycistronic restriction sites (11C)
Purpose: (Empty Backbone)
Depositing lab: Scott Gradia. Depositing organization: University of California, Berkeley. Publication: MacroBac: New Technologies for Robust and Efficient Large-Scale Production of Recombinant Multiprotein Complexes. Gradia SD, Ishida JP, Tsai MS, Jeans C, Tainer JA, Fuss JO. Methods Enzymol. 2017;592:1-26. doi: 10.1016/bs.mie.2017.03.008. Epub 2017 May 15. PubMed 28668116.
Backbone
  Vector backbone: pFastBac
  Backbone size (bp): 6552
  Vector type: Insect Expression
  Tag / fusion protein: His6 (N terminal on backbone); MBP (N terminal on backbone)
Growth in bacteria
  Bacterial resistance: Ampicillin, 100 μg/mL
  Growth temperature: 37°C
  Growth strain: XL1 Blue
  Copy number: High Copy
Gene/Insert
  Gene/Insert name: None
Terms and licenses: Academic/Nonprofit Terms; Industry Terms: Not Available to Industry
Depositor comments: This plasmid is a LIC-adapted pFastBac vector. It uses the same PCR primer tags as with most of our other vectors, so one PCR product can be inserted into many different vectors at once. This vector has a TEV cleavable His6-MBP tag on the N-terminus. Add the following tags to your PCR primers: LicV1 Forward Tag TACTTCCAATCCAATGCA(ATG) LicV1 Reverse Tag TTATCCACTTCCAATGTTATTA Linearize this plasmid with SspI and gel purify the product, then T4-treat with dGTP. For the PCR product, T4-treat with dCTP. Series 11 vectors have BioBrick restriction sites to facilitate subcloning reactions to make polycistronic expression vectors. NotI, PacI, AsiSI, and SbfI are the restriction enzyme sites that flank your open reading frame. For more information, please see our website: http://qb3.berkeley.edu/qb3/macrolab/
How to cite: pFastBac His6 MBP TEV cloning vector with BioBrick polycistronic restriction sites (11C) was a gift from Scott Gradia (Addgene plasmid # 48296 ; http://n2t.net/addgene:48296 ; RRID:Addgene_48296)
