[The description below was written by a language model from this plasmid's Addgene catalogue record and pLannotate feature annotations shown in this document.]
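Description:
pFastBac His6 MBP TEV cloning vector with BioBrick polycistronic restriction sites (11C) is an empty 6,552 bp insect-expression backbone derived from pFastBac and adapted for ligation-independent cloning (LIC). It is propagated in E. coli through a ColE1/pUC-type origin and selected with ampicillin via β-lactamase. The catalogue lists it as high copy, although the annotation also finds pBR322-derived bom and rop elements. An f1 origin is also present.

The expression cassette sits between the Tn7R and Tn7L ends of a mini-Tn7 element, together with a gentamicin acetyltransferase gene driven by the class 1 integron Pc promoter. In the pFastBac system this arrangement allows the cassette and gentamicin marker to be transposed into a baculovirus shuttle genome (bacmid) in E. coli, which is then used to generate recombinant baculovirus for infecting insect cells.

Within the transposable segment, the baculovirus polyhedrin promoter drives an open reading frame encoding a 6xHis tag, a signal-sequence-free (cytosolic) maltose binding protein and a TEV protease site, followed by the LIC cloning position and an SV40 polyadenylation signal. A gene inserted in frame is therefore made with an N-terminal His6-MBP tag, useful for affinity purification and often for solubility, that TEV protease can remove. The vector shares its LIC primer tags with other vectors in the same collection, so one PCR product can be cloned into many of them. As a Series 11 vector, it has NotI, PacI, AsiSI and SbfI sites flanking the open reading frame. These BioBrick-style sites allow subcloning to build polycistronic vectors for co-producing subunits of multiprotein complexes.
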