Features (pLannotate 1.2.2; 19 found; start..end, strand, type, name):
     68..292     -  mobile_element Tn7R: mini-Tn7 element (right end of the Tn7 transposon) Tn7
    359..892     -  CDS            GmR: gentamycin acetyltransferase; aacC1; confers resistance to gentamycin
   1062..1090    -  promoter       Pc promoter: intI1 (promoter lies within the coding sequence); class 1 integron promoter
   1068..1415    -  CDS            YPR2_ECOLX (fragment): Protein predicted: Swiss-Prot protein existence level 4. From Escherichia coli.
   1473..1547    +  promoter       polyhedrin promoter (fragment): polh from Autographa californica; promoter for the baculovirus polyhedrin gene
   1611..1628    +  CDS            6xHis: 6xHis affinity tag
   1638..2738    +  CDS            MBP: maltose binding protein from E. coli; malE (mutated); This version of the gene does not encode a signal sequence, so MBP will remain in the cytosol.
   2793..2809    +  CDS            TEV site (fragment): tobacco etch virus (TEV) protease recognition and cleavage site
   2933..3016    +  CDS            large T antigen (fragment): large T antigen from SV40 (simian virus 40)
   3039..3173    +  polyA_signal   SV40 poly(A) signal: SV40 polyadenylation signal
   3218..3383    -  mobile_element Tn7L: mini-Tn7 element (left end of the Tn7 transposon) Tn7
   3546..3562    +  CDS            lacZα (fragment): LacZα fragment of β-galactosidase; lacZ fragment
   3567..3995    +  rep_origin     f1 ori (sequence partly withheld): f1 bacteriophage origin of replication; arrow indicates direction of (+) strand synthesis
   4049..4153    +  promoter       AmpR promoter: bla
   4154..5014    +  CDS            AmpR: β-lactamase; bla; confers resistance to ampicillin, carbenicillin, and related antibiotics
   5185..5773    +  rep_origin     ori: high-copy-number ColE1/pMB1/pBR322/pUC origin of replication
   5964..6102    -  misc_feature   bom: basis of mobility region from pBR322
   6204..6395    -  CDS            rop: Rop protein, which maintains plasmids at low copy number; rop
   6436..6546    +  CDS            mbeC (fragment): MBEC_ECOLX - Experimental evidence at protein level: Swiss-Prot protein existence level 1. Required for efficient mobilization of ColE1 plasmid and is thus essential to promote the specific transfer of the plasmid during conjugation. Probably functions by inducing DNA bending, helping the MbeA relaxase to melt the DNA around the nic site and cleave the phosphodiester bond. Binds specifically double-stranded DNA (dsDNA) containing the ColE1 oriT but does not recognize the inverted repeat (IR). From Escherichia coli.
>Addgene plasmid #48296 | pFastBac His6 MBP TEV cloning vector with BioBrick polycistronic restriction sites (11C) | depositor full sequence | sequence record 69778 | Full Sequence
GACCAGCCGCGTAACCTGGCAAAATCGGTTACGGTTGAGTAATAAATGGATGCCCTGCGTAAGCGGGTGT
GGGCGGACAATAAAGTCTTAAACTGAACAAAATAGATCTAAACTATGACAATAAAGTCTTAAACTAGACA
GAATAGTTGTAAACTGAAATCAGTCCAGTTATGCTGTGAAAAAGCATACTGGACTTTTGTTATGGCTAAA
GCAAACTCTTCATTTTCTGAAGTGCAAATTGCCCGTCGTATTAAAGAGGGGCGTGGCCAAGGGCATGGTA
AAGACTATATTCGCGGCGTTGTGACAATTTACCGAACAACTCCGCGGCCGGGAAGCCGATCTCGGCTTGA
ACGAATTGTTAGGTGGCGGTACTTGGGTCGATATCAAAGTGCATCACTTCTTCCCGTATGCCCAACTTTG
TATAGAGAGCCACTGCGGGATCGTCACCGTAATCTGCTTGCACGTAGATCACATAAGCACCAAGCGCGTT
GGCCTCATGCTTGAGGAGATTGATGAGCGCGGTGGCAATGCCCTGCCTCCGGTGCTCGCCGGAGACTGCG
AGATCATAGATATAGATCTCACTACGCGGCTGCTCAAACTTGGGCAGAACGTAAGCCGCGAGAGCGCCAA
CAACCGCTTCTTGGTCGAAGGCAGCAAGCGCGATGAATGTCTTACTACGGAGCAAGTTCCCGAGGTAATC
GGAGTCCGGCTGATGTTGGGAGTAGGTGGCTACGTCTCCGAACTCACGACCGAAAAGATCAAGAGCAGCC
CGCATGGATTTGACTTGGTCAGGGCCGAGCCTACATGTGCGAATGATGCCCATACTTGAGCCACCTAACT
TTGTTTTAGGGCGACTGCCCTGCTGCGTAACATCGTTGCTGCTCCATAACATCAAACATCGACCCACGGC
GTAACGCGCTTGCTGCTTGGATGCCCGAGGCATAGACTGTACAAAAAAACAGTCATAACAAGCCATGAAA
ACCGCCACTGCGCCGTTACCACCGCTGCGTTCGGTCAAGGTTCTGGACCAGTTGCGTGAGCGCATACGCT
ACTTGCATTACAGTTTACGAACCGAACAGGCTTATGTCAACTGGGTTCGTGCCTTCATCCGTTTCCACGG
TGTGCGTCACCCGGCAACCTTGGGCAGCAGCGAAGTCGAGGCATTTCTGTCCTGGCTGGCGAACGAGCGC
AAGGTTTCGGTCTCCACGCATCGTCAGGCATTGGCGGCCTTGCTGTTCTTCTACGGCAAGGTGCTGTGCA
CGGATCTGCCCTGGCTTCAGGAGATCGGAAGACCTCGGCCGTCGCGGCGCTTGCCGGTGGTGCTGACCCC
GGATGAAGTGGTTCGCATCCTCGGTTTTCTGGAAGGCGAGCATCGTTTGTTCGCCCAGGACTCTAGCTAT
AGTTCTAGTGGTTGGCTACGTATACTCCGGACTATTAATAGATCATGGAGATAATTAGCGGCCGCTTAAT
TAAAAATGATAACCATCTCGCAAATAAATAAGTATTTTACTGTTTTCGTAACAGTTTTGTAATAAAAAAA
CCTATAACTATTCCGGATTATTCATACCGTCCCACCATCGGGCGCGGATCCCGGACCGATGGGTTCTTCT
CACCATCACCATCACCATGGTTCTTCTATGAAAATCGAAGAAGGTAAACTGGTAATCTGGATTAACGGCG
ATAAAGGCTATAACGGTCTCGCTGAAGTCGGTAAGAAATTCGAGAAAGATACCGGAATTAAAGTCACCGT
TGAGCATCCGGATAAACTGGAAGAGAAATTCCCACAGGTTGCGGCAACTGGCGATGGCCCTGACATTATC
TTCTGGGCACACGACCGCTTTGGTGGCTACGCTCAATCTGGCCTGTTGGCTGAAATCACCCCGGACAAAG
CGTTCCAGGACAAGCTGTATCCGTTTACCTGGGATGCCGTACGTTACAACGGCAAGCTGATTGCTTACCC
GATCGCTGTTGAAGCGTTATCGCTGATTTATAACAAAGATCTGCTGCCGAACCCGCCAAAAACCTGGGAA
GAGATCCCGGCGCTGGATAAAGAACTGAAAGCGAAAGGTAAGAGCGCGCTGATGTTCAACCTGCAAGAAC
CGTACTTCACCTGGCCGCTGATTGCTGCTGACGGGGGTTATGCGTTCAAGTATGAAAACGGCAAGTACGA
CATTAAAGACGTGGGCGTGGATAACGCTGGCGCGAAAGCGGGTCTGACCTTCCTGGTTGACCTGATTAAA
AACAAACACATGAATGCAGACACCGATTACTCCATCGCAGAAGCTGCCTTTAATAAAGGCGAAACAGCGA
TGACCATCAACGGCCCGTGGGCATGGTCCAACATCGACACCAGCAAAGTGAATTATGGTGTAACGGTACT
GCCGACCTTCAAGGGTCAACCATCCAAACCGTTCGTTGGCGTGCTGAGCGCAGGTATTAACGCCGCCAGT
CCGAACAAAGAGCTGGCAAAAGAGTTCCTCGAAAACTATCTGCTGACTGATGAAGGTCTGGAAGCGGTTA
ATAAAGACAAACCGCTGGGTGCCGTAGCGCTGAAGTCTTACGAGGAAGAGTTGGCGAAAGATCCACGTAT
TGCCGCCACTATGGAAAACGCCCAGAAAGGTGAAATCATGCCGAACATCCCGCAGATGTCCGCTTTCTGG
TATGCCGTGCGTACTGCGGTGATCAACGCCGCCAGCGGTCGTCAGACTGTCGATGAAGCCCTGAAAGACG
CGCAGACTAATTCGAGCTCGAACAACAACAACAATAACAATAACAACAACCTCGGGATCGAGGAAAACCT
GTACTTCCAATCCAATATTGGAAGTGGATAACGGATCCGAATTCGAGCGCCGTCGACAAGCTTGCGGCCT
CATGATCTCCTAGGGGCCGCACTCGAGGCATGCGGTACCAAGCTTGTCGAGAAGTACTAGAGGATCATAA
TCAGCCATACCACATTTGTAGAGGTTTTACTTGCTTTAAAAAACCTCCCACACCTCCCCCTGAACCTGAA
ACATAAAATGAATGCAATTGTTGTTGTTAACTTGTTTATTGCAGCTTATAATGGTTACAAATAAAGCAAT
AGCATCACAAATTTCACAAATAAAGCATTTTTTTCACTGCATTCTAGTTGTGGTTTGTCCAAACTCATCA
ATGTATCTTATCATGTCTGGATCTGATCACTGCTTGAGCCTAGCGATCGCCCTGCAGGGGAGATCCGAAC
CAGATAAGTGAAATCTAGTTCCAAACTATTTTGTCATTTTTAATTTTCGTATTAGCTTACGACGCTACAC
CCAGTTCCCATCTATTTTGTCACTCTTCCCTAAATAATCCTTAAAAACTCCATTTCCACCCCTCCCAGTT
CCCAACTATTTTGTCCGCCCACAGCGGGGCATTTTTCTTCCTGTTATGTTTTTAATCAAACATCCTGCCA
ACTCCATGTGACAAACCGTCATCTTCGGCTACTTTTTCTCTGTCACAGAATGAAAATTTTTCTGTCATCT
CTTCGTTATTAATGTTTGTAATTGACTGAATATCAACGCTTATTTGCAGCCTGAATGGCGAATGGG
[124 nt withheld, positions 3567-3690]
C
[91 nt withheld, positions 3692-3782]
A
[49 nt withheld, positions 3784-3832]
CCTTTGACGTTGGAGTCCACGTTCTTT
[37 nt withheld, positions 3860-3896]
ACCCTATCTCGGTCTATTCTTTTGATTTATAAGGGATTTTGCCGATTTCGGCCTATTGGTTAAAAAATGA
GCTGATTTAACAAAAATTTAACGCGAATTTTAACAAACTATTAACGTTTACAATTTCAGGTGGCACTTTT
CGGGGAAATGTGCGCGGAACCCCTATTTGTTTATTTTTCTAAATACATTCAAATATGTATCCGCTCATGA
GACAATAACCCTGATAAATGCTTCAATACTATTGAAAAAGGAAGAGTATGAGTATTCAACATTTCCGTGT
CGCCCTTATTCCCTTTTTTGCGGCATTTTGCCTTCCTGTTTTTGCTCACCCAGAAACGCTGGTGAAAGTA
AAAGATGCTGAAGATCAGTTGGGTGCACGAGTGGGTTACATCGAACTGGATCTCAACAGCGGTAAGATCC
TTGAGAGTTTTCGCCCCGAAGAACGTTTTCCAATGATGAGCACTTTTAAAGTTCTGCTATGTGGCGCGGT
ATTATCCCGTATTGACGCCGGGCAAGAGCAACTCGGTCGCCGCATACACTATTCTCAGAATGACTTGGTT
GAGTACTCACCAGTCACAGAAAAGCATCTTACGGATGGCATGACAGTAAGAGAATTATGCAGTGCTGCCA
TAACCATGAGTGATAACACTGCGGCCAACTTACTTCTGACAACGATCGGAGGACCGAAGGAGCTAACCGC
TTTTTTGCACAACATGGGGGATCATGTAACTCGCCTTGATCGTTGGGAACCGGAGCTGAATGAAGCCATA
CCAAACGACGAGCGTGACACCACGATGCCTGTAGCAATGGCAACAACGTTGCGCAAACTATTAACTGGCG
AACTACTTACTCTAGCTTCCCGGCAACAATTAATAGACTGGATGGAGGCGGATAAAGTTGCAGGACCACT
TCTGCGCTCGGCCCTTCCGGCTGGCTGGTTTATTGCTGATAAATCTGGAGCCGGTGAGCGTGGGTCTCGC
GGTATCATTGCAGCACTGGGGCCAGATGGTAAGCCCTCCCGTATCGTAGTTATCTACACGACGGGGAGTC
AGGCAACTATGGATGAACGAAATAGACAGATCGCTGAGATAGGTGCCTCACTGATTAAGCATTGGTAACT
GTCAGACCAAGTTTACTCATATATACTTTAGATTGATTTAAAACTTCATTTTTAATTTAAAAGGATCTAG
GTGAAGATCCTTTTTGATAATCTCATGACCAAAATCCCTTAACGTGAGTTTTCGTTCCACTGAGCGTCAG
ACCCCGTAGAAAAGATCAAAGGATCTTCTTGAGATCCTTTTTTTCTGCGCGTAATCTGCTGCTTGCAAAC
AAAAAAACCACCGCTACCAGCGGTGGTTTGTTTGCCGGATCAAGAGCTACCAACTCTTTTTCCGAAGGTA
ACTGGCTTCAGCAGAGCGCAGATACCAAATACTGTCCTTCTAGTGTAGCCGTAGTTAGGCCACCACTTCA
AGAACTCTGTAGCACCGCCTACATACCTCGCTCTGCTAATCCTGTTACCAGTGGCTGCTGCCAGTGGCGA
TAAGTCGTGTCTTACCGGGTTGGACTCAAGACGATAGTTACCGGATAAGGCGCAGCGGTCGGGCTGAACG
GGGGGTTCGTGCACACAGCCCAGCTTGGAGCGAACGACCTACACCGAACTGAGATACCTACAGCGTGAGC
TATGAGAAAGCGCCACGCTTCCCGAAGGGAGAAAGGCGGACAGGTATCCGGTAAGCGGCAGGGTCGGAAC
AGGAGAGCGCACGAGGGAGCTTCCAGGGGGAAACGCCTGGTATCTTTATAGTCCTGTCGGGTTTCGCCAC
CTCTGACTTGAGCGTCGATTTTTGTGATGCTCGTCAGGGGGGCGGAGCCTATGGAAAAACGCCAGCAACG
CGGCCTTTTTACGGTTCCTGGCCTTTTGCTGGCCTTTTGCTCACATGTTCTTTCCTGCGTTATCCCCTGA
TTCTGTGGATAACCGTATTACCGCCTTTGAGTGAGCTGATACCGCTCGCCGCAGCCGAACGACCGAGCGC
AGCGAGTCAGTGAGCGAGGAAGCGGAAGAGGCGCGCCATGCGGTATTTTCTCCTTACGCATCTGTGCGGT
ATTTCACACCGCATATATGGTGCACTCTCAGTACAATCTGCTCTGATGCCGCATAGTTAAGCCAGTATAC
ACTCCGCTATCGCTACGTGACTGGGTCATGGCTGCGCCCCGACACCCGCCAACACCCGCTGACGCGCCCT
GACGGGCTTGTCTGCTCCCGGCATCCGCTTACAGACAAGCTGTGACCGTCTCCGGGAGCTGCATGTGTCA
GAGGTTTTCACCGTCATCACCGAAACGCGCGAGGCAGCTGCGGTAAAGCTCATCAGCGTGGTCGTGAAGC
GATTCACAGATGTCTGCCTGTTCATCCGCGTCCAGCTCGTTGAGTTTCTCCAGAAGCGTTAATGTCTGGC
TTCTGATAAAGCGGGCCATGTTAAGGGCGGTTTTTTCCTGTTTGGTCACTGATGCCTCCGTGTAAGGGGG
ATTTCTGTTCATGGGGGTAATGATACCGATGAAACGAGAGAGGATGCTCACGATACGGGTTACTGATGAT
GAACATGCCCGGTTACTGGAACGTTGTGAGGGTAAACAACTGGCGGTATGGATGCGGCGGGACCAG
