>Addgene plasmid #48296 | pFastBac His6 MBP TEV cloning vector with BioBrick polycistronic restriction sites (11C) | addgene partial sequence | sequence record 71603 | SV40pA-R 5'-GAAATTTGTGATGCTATTGC-3'
TTATAAGCTGCAATAAACAAGTTAACAACAACAATTGCATTCATTTTATGTTTCAGGTTCAGGGGGAGGT
GTGGGAGGTTTTTTAAAGCAAGTAAAACCTCTACAAATGTGGTATGGCTGATTATGATCCTCTAGTACTT
CTCGACAAGCTTGGTACCGCATGCCTCGAGTGCGGCCCCTAGGAGATCATGAGGCCGCAAGCTTGTCGAC
GGCGCTCGAATTCGGATCCGTTATCCACTTCCAATATTGGATTGGAAGTACAGGTTTTCCTCGATCCCGA
GGTTGTTGTTATTGTTATTGTTGTTGTTGTTCGAGCTCGAATTAGTCTGCGCGTCTTTCAGGGCTTCATC
GACAGTCTGACGACCGCTGGCGGCGTTGATCACCGCAGTACGCACGGCATACCAGAAAGCGGACATCTGC
GGGATGTTCGGCATGATTTCACCTTTCTGGGCGTTTTCCATAGTGGCGGCAATACGTGGATCTTTCGCCA
ACTCTTCCTCGTAAGACTTCAGCGCTACGGCACCCAGCGGTTTGTCTTTATTAACCGCTTCCAGACCTTC
ATCAGTCAGCAGATAGTTTTCGAGGAACTCTTTTGCCAGCTCTTTGTTCGGACTGGCGGCGTTAATACCT
GCGCTCAGCACGCCAACGAACGGTTTGGATGGTTGACCCTTGAAGGTCGGCAGTACCGTTACACCATAAT
TCACTTTGCTGGTGTCGATGTTGGACCATGCCCACGGGCCGTTGATGGTCATCGCTGTTTCGCCTTTATT
AAAGGCAGCTTCTGCGATGGAGTAATCGGTGTCTGCATTCATGTGTTTGTTTTTAATCAGGTCAACCAGG
AAGGTCAGACCCGCTTTCGCGCCAGCGTTATCCACGCCCACGTCTTTAATGTCGTACTTGCCGTTTTCAT
ACTTGAACGCATAACCCCCGTCAGCAGCAATCAGCGGCCAGGTGAAGTACGGTTCTTGCAGGTTGAACAT
CAGCGCGCTCTTACCTTTCGCTTTCAGTTCTTTATCCAGCGCCGGGATCTCTTCCCAGGTTTTTGGCGGG
TTCGGCAGCAGATCTTTGTTATAAATCAGCGATAACGCTTCAACAGCGATCGGGTAAGCAATC
