>Addgene plasmid #48296 | pFastBac His6 MBP TEV cloning vector with BioBrick polycistronic restriction sites (11C) | addgene partial sequence | sequence record 71604 | polyhedrin_fwd
TGTTTTCGTAACAGTTTTGTAATAAAAAAACCTATAACTATTCCGGATTATTCATACCGTCCCACCATCG
GGCGCGGATCCCGGACCGATGGGTTCTTCTCACCATCACCATCACCATGGTTCTTCTATGAAAATCGAAG
AAGGTAAACTGGTAATCTGGATTAACGGCGATAAAGGCTATAACGGTCTCGCTGAAGTCGGTAAGAAATT
CGAGAAAGATACCGGAATTAAAGTCACCGTTGAGCATCCGGATAAACTGGAAGAGAAATTCCCACAGGTT
GCGGCAACTGGCGATGGCCCTGACATTATCTTCTGGGCACACGACCGCTTTGGTGGCTACGCTCAATCTG
GCCTGTTGGCTGAAATCACCCCGGACAAAGCGTTCCAGGACAAGCTGTATCCGTTTACCTGGGATGCCGT
ACGTTACAACGGCAAGCTGATTGCTTACCCGATCGCTGTTGAAGCGTTATCGCTGATTTATAACAAAGAT
CTGCTGCCGAACCCGCCAAAAACCTGGGAAGAGATCCCGGCGCTGGATAAAGAACTGAAAGCGAAAGGTA
AGAGCGCGCTGATGTTCAACCTGCAAGAACCGTACTTCACCTGGCCGCTGATTGCTGCTGACGGGGGTTA
TGCGTTCAAGTATGAAAACGGCAAGTACGACATTAAAGACGTGGGCGTGGATAACGCTGGCGCGAAAGCG
GGTCTGACCTTCCTGGTTGACCTGATTAAAAACAAACACATGAATGCAGACACCGATTACTCCATCGCAG
AAGCTGCCTTTAATAAAGGCGAAACAGCGATGACCATCAACGGCCCGTGGGCATGGTCCAACATCGACAC
CAGCAAAGTGAATTATGGTGTAACGGTACTGCCGACCTTCAAGGGTCAACCATCCAAACCGTTCGTTGGC
GTGCTGAGCGCAGGTATTAACGCCGCCAGTCCGAACAAAGAGCTGGCAAAAGAGTTCCTCGAAAACTATC
TGCTGACTGATGAAGGTCTGGAAGCGGTTAATAAAGACAAACCGCTGGGTGCCGTAGCGCTGAAGTCTTA
C
